>Addgene plasmid #245675 | pICSL60027 | addgene full sequence | sequence record 495497 | Addgene NGS Result
TTGAGATCCTTTTTTTCTGCGCGTAATCTGCTGCTTGCAAACAAAAAAACCACCGCTACCAGCGGTGGTT
TGTTTGCCGGATCAAGAGCTACCAACTCTTTTTCCGAAGGTAACTGGCTTCAGCAGAGCGCAGATACCAA
ATACTGTTCTTCTAGTGTAGCCGTAGTTAGGCCACCACTTCAAGAACTCTGTAGCACCGCCTACATACCT
CGCTCTGCTAATCCTGTTACCAGTGGCTGCTGCCAGTGGCGATAAGTCGTGTCTTACCGGGTTGGACTCA
AGACGATAGTTACCGGATAAGGCGCAGCGGTCGGGCTGAACGGGGGGTTCGTGCACACAGCCCAGCTTGG
AGCGAACGACCTACACCGAACTGAGATACCTACAGCGTGAGCTATGAGAAAGCGCCACGCTTCCCGAAGG
GAGAAAGGCGGACAGGTATCCGGTAAGCGGCAGGGTCGGAACAGGAGAGCGCACGAGGGAGCTTCCAGGG
GGAAACGCCTGGTATCTTTATAGTCCTGTCGGGTTTCGCCACCTCTGACTTGAGCGTCGATTTTTGTGAT
GCTCGTCAGGGGGGCGGAGCCTATGGAAAAACGCCAGCAACGCGGCCTTTTTACGGTTCCTGGCCTTTTG
CTGGCCTTTTGCTCACATGTTCTTTCCTGCGTTATCCCCTGATTCTGTGGATAACCGTATTACCGCCTTT
GAGTGAGCTGATACCGCTCGCCGCAGCCGAACGACCGAGCGCAGCGAGTCAGTGAGCGAGGAAGCGGAAG
AGCGCCCAATACGCAAACCGCCTCTCCCCGCGCGTTGGCCGATTCATTAATCACTCTGTGGTCTCAGCTT
CAAAGCAGAATGCTGAGCTAAAAGAAAGGCTTTTTCCATTTTCGAGAGACAATGAGAAAAGAAGAAGAAG
AAGAAGAAGAAGAAGAAGAAGAAAAGAGTAAATAATAAAGCCCCACAGGAGGCGAAGTTCTTGTAGCTCC
ATGTTATCTAAGTTATTGATATTGTTTGCCCTATATTTTATTTCTGTCATTGTGTATGTTTTGTTCAGTT
TCGATCTCCTTGCAAAATGCAGAGATTATGAGATGAATAAACTAAGTTATATTATTATACGTGTTAATAT
TCTCCTCCTCTCTCTAGCTAGCCTTTTGTTTTCTCTTTTTCTTATTTGATTTTCTTTAAATCAATCCATT
TTAGGAGAGGGCCAGGGAGTGATCCAGCAAAACATGAAGATTAGAAGAAACTTCCCTCTTTTTTTTCCTG
AAAACAATTTAACGTCGAGATTTATCTCTTTTTGTAATGGAATCATTTCTACAGTTATGACTAGAATACA
GCATTCCCAGAAAGAGAAACAGAAGAAATATACAAACTTTCATTTTGAGAGCAGCACCTCGTCTATTGAT
TGCAGATAATATGCTTCTCATTTGTATTTCCTTTTGATTATTTTTGTTTCTATCCCTTTGTTTGAGTCAA
TCTCAAATATTCGGTCATTGTTGGTATGAAAAATCAAGCAGTTCATGTTAAGAGTCAATTTAAAATTAAT
ATTTTTATATAGAGTTGTATGTGAAATGATGTTGTGATTTGGTATATATGGATAAAGAGCTTGTCAGTTC
ATTTTTGTCTCATTTTTTTGGTATCCAAATAAGAAACACAAAAGGGATATGTCCCTCTACTATCAAATAT
TAGTTATAAGTATTCATGTTATACTATTCGATATTTTCTACCCCAATCGTTACCTATTTAAAAGTATTTA
CCCCTCCATCTATCAAACCCCTGGACCCAGCTTTCCTATTACATGTGGCTTCATCTTAAGCCCCCAAACC
TTTTTCTTATTTTTGATTTTTAAAGGCTCATCTTAAAATTTATTACTCAAATTAATACCTCTTAATAACC
CACCTCAAGGACCCAGTAATTAAATATCCAATTAGCTCCAGTAATTGGGGTTCATATTAGCTCCAGTCTT
AAATTTTAAAGGCGATGATCGTATTCCTCCACTTGGTTCATTTATACTCAAAGAATACTCAATGTCTTTA
GTGTTTAGATAACTTTTTGTAAATCATATAGATTGTTTTAACAAAAAACAATTCAATAGTAGATTTTCAC
ATGAAAGTTACATAAAAATTCTTTAAAATTACTTTCTCAAAAAATTGTTCCAAACATATTATCCCACAAT
TAAACTCAATCTGTTTTTCGAAACCTAAATCAAAACCAATCCAACTACCTTATATAATATATAATCAATA
CATTGTAAAGAACTGCATGTTCTTTTAAATTTTGGGGGCAAAGTTATTCCGTACGTTCACACATGTACTA
ATAGGAGGTAATAAATGATATGTGAAACAATCGAGGTGTAAACAAGCTAGCATTCGATTAAAAATCCCAA
TTATATTTGGTCTAATTTAGTTTGGTATTGAGTAAAACAAATTCGAACCAAACCAAAATATAAATATATA
GTTTTTATATATATGCCTTTAAGACTTTTTATAGAATTTTCTTTAAAAAATATCTAGGTACATCAACGAA
AAATTAGTCAAACGACTAAAATAAATAAATATCATGTGTTATTAAGAAAATTCTCCTATAAGAATATTTT
AATAGATCATATGTTTGTAAAAAAAATTAATTTTTACTAACACATATATTTACTTATCAAAAATTTGACA
AAGTAAGATTAAAATAATATTCATCTAACAAAAAAAAAACCAGAAAATGCTGAAAACCCGGCAAAACCGA
ACCAATCCAAACCGATATAGTTGGTTTGGTTTGATTTTGATATAAACCGAACCAACTCGGTCCATTTGCA
CCCCTAATCATAATAGCTTTAATATTTCAAGATATTATTAAGTTAACGTTGTCAATATCCTGGAAATTTT
GCAAAATGAATCAAGCCTATATGGCTGTAATATGAATTTAAAAGCAGCTCGATGTGGTGGTAATATGTAA
TTTACTTGATTCTAAAAAAATATCCCAAGTATTAATAATTTCTGCTAGGAAGAAGGTTAGCTACGATTTA
CAGCAAAGCCAGAATACAAAGAACCATAAAGTGATTGAAGCTCGAAATATACGAAGGAACAAATATTTTT
AAAAAAATACGCAATGACTTGGAACAAAAGAAAGTGATATATTTTTTGTTCTTAAACAAGCATCCCCTCT
AAAGAATGGCAGTTTTCCTTTGCATGTAACTATTATGCTCCCTTCGTTACAAAAATTTTGGACTACTATT
GGGAACTTCTTCTGAAAATAGTCGCTTGAGACCACGAAGTGGCTCTTCAGTGGACGAAAGGGCCTCGTGA
TACGCCTATTTTTATAGGTTAATGTCATGATAATAATGGTTTCTTAGACGTCAGGTGGCACTTTTCGGGG
AAATGTGCGCGGAACCCCTATTTGTTTATTTTTCTAAATACATTCAAATATGTATCCGCTCATGAGACAA
TAACCCTGATAAATGCTTCAATAATATTGAAAAAGGAAGAGTATGCGCTCACGCAACTGGTCCAGAACCT
TGACCGAACGCAGCGGTGGTAACGGCGCAGTGGCGGTTTTCATGGCTTGTTATGACTGTTTTTTTTTGGG
GTACAGTCTATGCCTCGGGCATCCAAGCAGCAAGCGCGTTACGCCGTGGGTCGATGTTTGATGTTATGGA
GCAGCAACGATGTTACGCAGCAGGGCAGTCGCCCTAAAACAAAGTTAAACATCATGAGGGAAGCGGTGAT
CGCCGAAGTATCGACTCAACTATCAGAGGTAGTTGGCGTCATCGAGCGCCATCTCGAACCGACGTTGCTG
GCCGTACATTTGTACGGCTCCGCAGTGGATGGCGGCCTGAAGCCACACAGCGATATTGATTTGCTGGTTA
CGGTGACCGTAAGGCTTGATGAAACAACGCGGCGAGCTTTGATCAACGACCTTTTGGAAACTTCGGCTTC
CCCTGGAGAGAGCGAGATTCTCCGCGCTGTAGAAGTCACCATTGTTGTGCACGACGACATCATTCCGTGG
CGTTATCCAGCTAAGCGCGAACTGCAATTTGGAGAATGGCAGCGCAATGACATTCTTGCAGGTATCTTCG
AGCCAGCCACGATCGACATTGATCTGGCTATCTTGCTGACAAAAGCAAGAGAACATAGCGTTGCCTTGGT
AGGTCCAGCGGCGGAGGAACTCTTTGATCCGGTTCCTGAACAGGATCTATTTGAGGCGCTAAATGAAACC
TTAACGCTATGGAACTCGCCGCCCGACTGGGCTGGCGATGAGCGAAATGTAGTGCTTACGTTGTCCCGCA
TTTGGTACAGCGCAGTAACCGGCAAAATCGCGCCGAAGGATGTCGCTGCCGACTGGGCAATGGAGCGCCT
GCCGGCCCAGTATCAGCCCGTCATACTTGAAGCTAGACAGGCTTATCTTGGACAAGAAGAAGATCGCTTG
GCCTCGCGCGCAGATCAGTTGGAAGAATTTGTCCATTACGTAAAAGGCGAGATCACCAAGGTAGTCGGCA
AATAACTGTCAGACCAAGTTTACTCATATATACTTTAGATTGATTTAAAACTTCATTTTTAATTTAAAAG
GATCTAGGTGAAGATCCTTTTTGATAATCTCATGACCAAAATCCCTTAACGTGAGTTTTCGTTCCACTGA
GCGTCAGACCCCGTAGAAAAGATCAAAGGATCTTC
Features (pLannotate 1.2.2; 6 found; start..end, strand, type, name):
      1..589     +  rep_origin     ori: high-copy-number ColE1/pMB1/pBR322/pUC origin of replication
    772..821     +  CDS            lacI (fragment): lac repressor; lacI; The lac repressor binds to the lac operator to inhibit transcription in E. coli. This inhibition can be relieved by adding lactose or isopropyl-β-D-thiogalactopyranoside (IPTG).
   3368..3472    +  promoter       AmpR promoter: bla
   3463..3543    -  CDS            int (fragment): INT2_ECOLX - Protein inferred from homology: Swiss-Prot protein existence level 3. Putative integrase believed to be involved in the insertion of antibiotic resistance genes into plasmids and transposons. From Escherichia coli.
   3631..3687    +  CDS            GmR (fragment): gentamycin acetyltransferase; aacC1; confers resistance to gentamycin
   3694..4482    +  CDS            aadA: S3AD_ECOLX - Experimental evidence at protein level: Swiss-Prot protein existence level 1. Mediates bacterial resistance to the antibiotics streptomycin and spectinomycin. From Escherichia coli.
