[The description below was written by a language model from this plasmid's Addgene catalogue record and pLannotate feature annotations shown in this document.]
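Description:
pICSL60027 is a Level 0 Golden Gate (MoClo) part plasmid built on the pICH41276 backbone and classed as a synthetic biology vector. It is propagated in E. coli from a high-copy ColE1/pUC-type origin and selected with spectinomycin. Resistance comes from the aadA gene (streptomycin/spectinomycin adenylyltransferase), which sits downstream of an annotated AmpR (bla) promoter. The short lacI, integrase and gentamicin acetyltransferase fragments found by automated annotation appear to be remnants of the backbone and resistance cassette, not functional genes.

The payload is a synthetic composite terminator module of about 2.4 kb. As named in the record, it combines a truncated extensin terminator element ("Extensin-Truncated-EU"), an NbACT element and an Rb7 matrix attachment region in a D144-437 variant. The names suggest an actin 3' region from Nicotiana benthamiana and a deletion form of the tobacco Rb7 MAR, but the record does not spell this out. Stacked 3' regions with a MAR are generally used in plant expression cassettes to improve transcript termination and stability and to reduce silencing. The feature table does not annotate the insert, which presumably occupies the unannotated stretch between the lacI fragment and the resistance cassette.

Internal BsaI and BpiI sites were removed by point mutation, so the part is compatible with Type IIS assembly. The module is defined by GCTT and CGCT fusion overhangs, the standard MoClo positions for a 3' UTR/terminator part. It can therefore be combined with promoter and coding sequence modules to build Level 1 transcription units. No promoter, coding sequence or plant selection marker is present.
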