Addgene plasmid #245675: pICSL60027
Purpose: Level 0 Golden Gate part Extensin-Truncated-EU + NbACT + Rb7MAR (D144-437 variant) terminator, GCTT - CGCT
Depositing lab: Mark Youles. Depositing organization: Sainsbury Laboratory, Norwich.
Backbone
  Vector backbone: pICH41276
  Backbone size w/o insert (bp): 2249
  Vector type: Synthetic Biology
Growth in bacteria
  Bacterial resistance: Spectinomycin, 50 μg/mL
  Growth temperature: 37°C
  Growth strain: DH5alpha
  Copy number: High Copy
Gene/Insert
  Gene/Insert name: Extensin-Truncated-EU + NbACT + Rb7MAR (D144-437 variant) terminator
  Species: Synthetic
  Insert size (bp): 2406
  Mutation: BsaI/BpiI sites removed by point-mutation
  Cloning method: Restriction Enzyme; 5′ cloning site BsaI (destroyed during cloning); 3′ cloning site BsaI (destroyed during cloning)
  Sequencing primers: 5′ TCACATGTTCTTTCCTGCG; 3′ GTCTCATGAGCGGATACATATTTGAATG
Terms and licenses: Academic/Nonprofit Terms; Industry Terms: Not Available to Industry
Depositor comments: Level 0 terminator module used for GoldenGate assemblies using the MoClo overhang syntax
How to cite: pICSL60027 was a gift from Mark Youles (Addgene plasmid # 245675 ; http://n2t.net/addgene:245675 ; RRID:Addgene_245675)
